Addgene plasmid #51882: pcDNA3-Xl-VSP1 C301S
Purpose: expression of Xl-VSP1 inactive mutant in Xenopus oocytes or mammalian cells
Depositing lab: Laurinda Jaffe. Depositing organization: University of Connecticut Health Center. Publication: Voltage sensitive phosphoinositide phosphatases of Xenopus: their tissue distribution and voltage dependence. Ratzan WJ, Evsikov AV, Okamura Y, Jaffe LA. J Cell Physiol. 2011 Nov;226(11):2740-6. doi: 10.1002/jcp.22854. PubMed 21618529.
Backbone
  Vector backbone: pcDNA3
  Backbone manufacturer: Invitrogen
  Vector type: Mammalian Expression ; Xenopus oocyte expression
Growth in bacteria
  Bacterial resistance: Ampicillin, 100 μg/mL
  Growth temperature: 37°C
  Growth strain: DH5alpha
  Copy number: High Copy
Gene/Insert
  Gene/Insert name: VSP1 C301S (alt names: tpte2; Voltage Sensitive Phosphatase 1)
  Species: X. laevis (frog)
  Mutation: C301S, catalytically-inactive mutant of Xl-VSP1
  Entrez Gene: tpte2
  Promoter: CMV
  Cloning method: Restriction Enzyme; 5′ cloning site KpnI (not destroyed); 3′ cloning site NotI (not destroyed)
  Sequencing primers: 5′ CMV-F; 3′ BGH Reverse
Terms and licenses: Academic/Nonprofit Terms; Industry Terms: Not Available to Industry
How to cite: pcDNA3-Xl-VSP1 C301S was a gift from Laurinda Jaffe (Addgene plasmid # 51882 ; http://n2t.net/addgene:51882 ; RRID:Addgene_51882)
