[The description below was written by a language model from this plasmid's Addgene catalogue record and pLannotate feature annotations shown in this document.]
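Description:
pcDNA3-Xl-VSP1 C301S is a 6,913 bp expression plasmid built on the Invitrogen pcDNA3 backbone, intended for producing a catalytically inactive form of the Xenopus laevis voltage-sensitive phosphatase 1 (Xl-VSP1, gene tpte2) in mammalian cells or Xenopus oocytes. It is maintained in E. coli as a high-copy plasmid through a ColE1/pUC-type origin and selected with ampicillin via the β-lactamase gene. An f1 origin is also present, which permits single-stranded DNA production. For mammalian cells, the backbone carries a neomycin phosphotransferase gene driven by the SV40 early promoter and terminated by an SV40 poly(A) signal, which would allow G418 selection of stable transfectants.

The insert was cloned between KpnI and NotI sites, both retained, downstream of the human CMV immediate-early enhancer and promoter and upstream of the bovine growth hormone polyadenylation signal. The annotation software labels the roughly 1.4 kb coding region as a fragment of human TPTE2. This reflects homology matching, as the catalogue record identifies the sequence as the frog orthologue. The C301S substitution replaces a cysteine and, per the record, abolishes catalytic activity. A T7 promoter lies immediately upstream of the coding sequence and an SP6 promoter flanks it in the opposite orientation; the T7 site can drive in vitro transcription of sense RNA, a common route to oocyte expression by injection, although the record does not say how the oocyte expression was carried out. No epitope tag or reporter is annotated. The construct typically serves as a phosphatase-dead control alongside wild-type Xl-VSP1 in studies of voltage-dependent phosphoinositide phosphatase activity.
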