Features (pLannotate 1.2.2; 21 found; start..end, strand, type, name):
     36..80      -  misc_feature   bom (fragment): basis of mobility region from pBR322
    235..614     +  enhancer       CMV enhancer: human cytomegalovirus immediate early enhancer
    615..818     +  promoter       CMV promoter: human cytomegalovirus (CMV) immediate early promoter
    814..847     +  LTR            5' LTR (truncated) (fragment): truncated 5' long terminal repeat (LTR) from HIV-1
    863..881     +  promoter       T7 promoter: promoter for bacteriophage T7 RNA polymerase
    991..2421    +  CDS            TPTE2 (fragment): TPTE2_HUMAN - Also known as TPIP From Homo sapiens (Human).
   2465..2483    -  promoter       SP6 promoter: promoter for bacteriophage SP6 RNA polymerase
   2509..2733    +  polyA_signal   bGH poly(A) signal: bovine growth hormone polyadenylation signal
   2737..2758    +  promoter       SV40 promoter (fragment): SV40 enhancer and early promoter
   2779..3207    +  rep_origin     f1 ori (sequence partly withheld): f1 bacteriophage origin of replication; arrow indicates direction of (+) strand synthesis
   3221..3551    +  promoter       SV40 promoter: SV40 enhancer and early promoter
   3618..4409    +  CDS            neo: KKA2_KLEPN - Also known as kan, nptII. Experimental evidence at protein level: Swiss-Prot protein existence level 1. Resistance to kanamycin, neomycin, paromomycin, ribostamycin, butirosin and gentamicin B. From Klebsiella pneumoniae.
   4433..4591    +  CDS            ble (fragment): BLE_KLEPN - Experimental evidence at protein level: Swiss-Prot protein existence level 1. Binding protein with a strong affinity to the bleomycin family of antibiotics. Binds to CL990; an antimitotic-antibiotic compound. From Klebsiella pneumoniae.
   4586..4707    +  polyA_signal   SV40 poly(A) signal: SV40 polyadenylation signal
   4780..4796    -  protein_bind   lac operator: The lac repressor binds to the lac operator to inhibit transcription in E. coli. This inhibition can be relieved by adding lactose or isopropyl-β-D-thiogalactopyranoside (IPTG). lac repressor encoded by lacI
   4804..4834    -  promoter       lac promoter: promoter for the E. coli lac operon
   4849..4870    -  protein_bind   CAP binding site: CAP binding activates transcription in the presence of cAMP. E. coli catabolite activator protein
   4883..4975    -  CDS            lacI (fragment): lac repressor; lacI; The lac repressor binds to the lac operator to inhibit transcription in E. coli. This inhibition can be relieved by adding lactose or isopropyl-β-D-thiogalactopyranoside (IPTG).
   5158..5746    -  rep_origin     ori: high-copy-number ColE1/pMB1/pBR322/pUC origin of replication
   5917..6777    -  CDS            AmpR: β-lactamase; bla; confers resistance to ampicillin, carbenicillin, and related antibiotics
   6778..6882    -  promoter       AmpR promoter: bla
>Addgene plasmid #51882 | pcDNA3-Xl-VSP1 C301S | depositor full sequence | sequence record 79845 | pcDNA3-Xl-VSP1 C301S sequence 6913 bps
GACGGATCGGGAGATCTCCCGATCCCCTATGGTCGACTCTCAGTACAATCTGCTCTGATGCCGCATAGTT
AAGCCAGTATCTGCTCCCTGCTTGTGTGTTGGAGGTCGCTGAGTAGTGCGCGAGCAAAATTTAAGCTACA
ACAAGGCAAGGCTTGACCGACAATTGCATGAAGAATCTGCTTAGGGTTAGGCGTTTTGCGCTGCTTCGCG
ATGTACGGGCCAGATATACGCGTTGACATTGATTATTGACTAGTTATTAATAGTAATCAATTACGGGGTC
ATTAGTTCATAGCCCATATATGGAGTTCCGCGTTACATAACTTACGGTAAATGGCCCGCCTGGCTGACCG
CCCAACGACCCCCGCCCATTGACGTCAATAATGACGTATGTTCCCATAGTAACGCCAATAGGGACTTTCC
ATTGACGTCAATGGGTGGACTATTTACGGTAAACTGCCCACTTGGCAGTACATCAAGTGTATCATATGCC
AAGTACGCCCCCTATTGACGTCAATGACGGTAAATGGCCCGCCTGGCATTATGCCCAGTACATGACCTTA
TGGGACTTTCCTACTTGGCAGTACATCTACGTATTAGTCATCGCTATTACCATGGTGATGCGGTTTTGGC
AGTACATCAATGGGCGTGGATAGCGGTTTGACTCACGGGGATTTCCAAGTCTCCACCCCATTGACGTCAA
TGGGAGTTTGTTTTGGCACCAAAATCAACGGGACTTTCCAAAATGTCGTAACAACTCCGCCCCATTGACG
CAAATGGGCGGTAGGCGTGTACGGTGGGAGGTCTATATAAGCAGAGCTCTCTGGCTAACTAGAGAACCCA
CTGCTTACTGGCTTATCGAAATTAATACGACTCACTATAGGGAGACCCAAGCTTGGTACCATGTCAAGTG
TAACAGACGAGCAGAGGGAAGAACCTTCCATGGTTAATGGGTTCGGCAAGACTGAGGCGAAAGTAATAAT
TGATAATGGGAAGAATGAAGTGGAAGAGCCAGCGACATGGTGGAACAAACTGAGGAAAGTAATTTCTCCA
TTTGTGATGTCCTTTGGATTCAGGGTCTTTGGAGTTGTTCTGATCATCGTTGACTTTGTTCTGGTGATTG
TGGATCTGTCTGTCATTGACAAAAGCAGAGAGGCCACCACTGCAATATCATCCATTTCTTTAGCCATTTC
CTTCTTCTTTCTCATTGATGTGCTTCTACATATCTTCGTAGAAGGGTTCCGTCAGTATTTCAGTTCCAAG
CTGAACATATTTGATGCGGCTATTGTTATTGTGACACTGCTTGTCACTCTGGTGTATGCATTCACAGACT
TCAGCGGAGCTACTAATATTCCAAGACTGGTAAACTTTCTTCGAGGCTTGAGAATTATCATCTTGGTGAG
AATTCTCCGCCTGGCATCTCAGAAGAGGCAACTTGAGAAAGTAACAAGGAGGCTGGTCTCTGAAAACAAA
AGACGATATCAAAAGGATGGGTTTGACCTGGATCTCACATATATTACTGATCGTATAATTGCCATGTCCT
TTCCATCATCTGGGAAGCAATCGTTTTATAGGAATCCGATTGAGGATGTAGTAAGGTTTTTAGACTCCAA
GCATAAGGATCACTACAAAATCTACAACCTGTGCAGTGAAAAAGGATATGATCCAAAATACTTTCACTAC
CGCGTGGAGCGAGTGTTTATAGATGATCATAATGTCCCAGTGCTGGCGGACATGCTGACTTTCACTGCGA
GTGTACGTGCATGGATGGCAGAGGATCCCCAAAATGTTATTGCTATTCACAGTAAAGGAGGCAAAGGACG
GACGGGGACCATGGTTTGCACATACCTTGTTGACAGTGACCAGTTTGAGAGTGCTGTGGAAAGTTTGGAT
TATTTTGGAGAAAGACGTACTGATAAAAGTGTAAGCACCAAGTTCCAGGGTGTAGAAACACCTTCTCAGA
GCAGGTATGTTGCATACTATGAAGTTCTGAAGAACAAATTCTGCCGCCAACTTCCTCCAGAGAAACAACT
CAAGATCAGAAGTATCAAAATCCACTCTATACAAGGTGTAGGGAGAAGCAACGGCACAGATTTAAAAGTT
CAGATAATAATGAAGAAAGAAGTAGTGTTCCAGTGCGTCTGTGAGACACAGGAAAACTGTAAGCTGTTTT
TTGATGCTGGAAACAACTCCATAGTCCTAAGCCTGGAAGGTTTTCCAGTTATCTCGGGAGACATTAAAAT
AAGATTTGAGTTCAGCACGAATCTTCCAAAAGGCTACGATGACTGTGCCATCTACTTCTGGTTCAACACA
TGCTTCATAGAAAACAGCAGACTCTACCTTTCCAAGAATGAGCTTGACAATCCCCACAAAGAAAAATCTG
GGAAGATCTACAAAGAGAACTTTGCGGTGGAGTTAAACTTTGAGTCTTGAGCGGCCGCTCGAGCATGCAT
CTAGAGGGCCCTATTCTATAGTGTCACCTAAATGCTAGAGCTCGCTGATCAGCCTCGACTGTGCCTTCTA
GTTGCCAGCCATCTGTTGTTTGCCCCTCCCCCGTGCCTTCCTTGACCCTGGAAGGTGCCACTCCCACTGT
CCTTTCCTAATAAAATGAGGAAATTGCATCGCATTGTCTGAGTAGGTGTCATTCTATTCTGGGGGGTGGG
GTGGGGCAGGACAGCAAGGGGGAGGATTGGGAAGACAATAGCAGGCATGCTGGGGATGCGGTGGGCTCTA
TGGCTTCTGAGGCGGAAAGAACCAGCTGGGGCTCTAGGGGGTATCCCC
[124 nt withheld, positions 2779-2902]
C
[32 nt withheld, positions 2904-2935]
CA
[57 nt withheld, positions 2938-2994]
A
[49 nt withheld, positions 2996-3044]
CCTTTGACGTTGGAGTCCACGTTCTTT
[37 nt withheld, positions 3072-3108]
ACCCTATCTCGGTCTATTCTTTTGATTTATAAGGGATTTTGGGGATTTCGGCCTATTGGTTAAAAAATGA
GCTGATTTAACAAAAATTTAACGCGAATTAATTCTGTGGAATGTGTGTCAGTTAGGGTGTGGAAAGTCCC
CAGGCTCCCCAGGCAGGCAGAAGTATGCAAAGCATGCATCTCAATTAGTCAGCAACCAGGTGTGGAAAGT
CCCCAGGCTCCCCAGCAGGCAGAAGTATGCAAAGCATGCATCTCAATTAGTCAGCAACCATAGTCCCGCC
CCTAACTCCGCCCATCCCGCCCCTAACTCCGCCCAGTTCCGCCCATTCTCCGCCCCATGGCTGACTAATT
TTTTTTATTTATGCAGAGGCCGAGGCCGCCTCTGCCTCTGAGCTATTCCAGAAGTAGTGAGGAGGCTTTT
TTGGAGGCCTAGGCTTTTGCAAAAAGCTCCCGGGAGCTTGTATATCCATTTTCGGATCTGATCAAGAGAC
AGGATGAGGATCGTTTCGCATGATTGAACAAGATGGATTGCACGCAGGTTCTCCGGCCGCTTGGGTGGAG
AGGCTATTCGGCTATGACTGGGCACAACAGACAATCGGCTGCTCTGATGCCGCCGTGTTCCGGCTGTCAG
CGCAGGGGCGCCCGGTTCTTTTTGTCAAGACCGACCTGTCCGGTGCCCTGAATGAACTGCAGGACGAGGC
AGCGCGGCTATCGTGGCTGGCCACGACGGGCGTTCCTTGCGCAGCTGTGCTCGACGTTGTCACTGAAGCG
GGAAGGGACTGGCTGCTATTGGGCGAAGTGCCGGGGCAGGATCTCCTGTCATCTCACCTTGCTCCTGCCG
AGAAAGTATCCATCATGGCTGATGCAATGCGGCGGCTGCATACGCTTGATCCGGCTACCTGCCCATTCGA
CCACCAAGCGAAACATCGCATCGAGCGAGCACGTACTCGGATGGAAGCCGGTCTTGTCGATCAGGATGAT
CTGGACGAAGAGCATCAGGGGCTCGCGCCAGCCGAACTGTTCGCCAGGCTCAAGGCGCGCATGCCCGACG
GCGAGGATCTCGTCGTGACCCATGGCGATGCCTGCTTGCCGAATATCATGGTGGAAAATGGCCGCTTTTC
TGGATTCATCGACTGTGGCCGGCTGGGTGTGGCGGACCGCTATCAGGACATAGCGTTGGCTACCCGTGAT
ATTGCTGAAGAGCTTGGCGGCGAATGGGCTGACCGCTTCCTCGTGCTTTACGGTATCGCCGCTCCCGATT
CGCAGCGCATCGCCTTCTATCGCCTTCTTGACGAGTTCTTCTGAGCGGGACTCTGGGGTTCGAAATGACC
GACCAAGCGACGCCCAACCTGCCATCACGAGATTTCGATTCCACCGCCGCCTTCTATGAAAGGTTGGGCT
TCGGAATCGTTTTCCGGGACGCCGGCTGGATGATCCTCCAGCGCGGGGATCTCATGCTGGAGTTCTTCGC
CCACCCCAACTTGTTTATTGCAGCTTATAATGGTTACAAATAAAGCAATAGCATCACAAATTTCACAAAT
AAAGCATTTTTTTCACTGCATTCTAGTTGTGGTTTGTCCAAACTCATCAATGTATCTTATCATGTCTGTA
TACCGTCGACCTCTAGCTAGAGCTTGGCGTAATCATGGTCATAGCTGTTTCCTGTGTGAAATTGTTATCC
GCTCACAATTCCACACAACATACGAGCCGGAAGCATAAAGTGTAAAGCCTGGGGTGCCTAATGAGTGAGC
TAACTCACATTAATTGCGTTGCGCTCACTGCCCGCTTTCCAGTCGGGAAACCTGTCGTGCCAGCTGCATT
AATGAATCGGCCAACGCGCGGGGAGAGGCGGTTTGCGTATTGGGCGCTCTTCCGCTTCCTCGCTCACTGA
CTCGCTGCGCTCGGTCGTTCGGCTGCGGCGAGCGGTATCAGCTCACTCAAAGGCGGTAATACGGTTATCC
ACAGAATCAGGGGATAACGCAGGAAAGAACATGTGAGCAAAAGGCCAGCAAAAGGCCAGGAACCGTAAAA
AGGCCGCGTTGCTGGCGTTTTTCCATAGGCTCCGCCCCCCTGACGAGCATCACAAAAATCGACGCTCAAG
TCAGAGGTGGCGAAACCCGACAGGACTATAAAGATACCAGGCGTTTCCCCCTGGAAGCTCCCTCGTGCGC
TCTCCTGTTCCGACCCTGCCGCTTACCGGATACCTGTCCGCCTTTCTCCCTTCGGGAAGCGTGGCGCTTT
CTCAATGCTCACGCTGTAGGTATCTCAGTTCGGTGTAGGTCGTTCGCTCCAAGCTGGGCTGTGTGCACGA
ACCCCCCGTTCAGCCCGACCGCTGCGCCTTATCCGGTAACTATCGTCTTGAGTCCAACCCGGTAAGACAC
GACTTATCGCCACTGGCAGCAGCCACTGGTAACAGGATTAGCAGAGCGAGGTATGTAGGCGGTGCTACAG
AGTTCTTGAAGTGGTGGCCTAACTACGGCTACACTAGAAGGACAGTATTTGGTATCTGCGCTCTGCTGAA
GCCAGTTACCTTCGGAAAAAGAGTTGGTAGCTCTTGATCCGGCAAACAAACCACCGCTGGTAGCGGTGGT
TTTTTTGTTTGCAAGCAGCAGATTACGCGCAGAAAAAAAGGATCTCAAGAAGATCCTTTGATCTTTTCTA
CGGGGTCTGACGCTCAGTGGAACGAAAACTCACGTTAAGGGATTTTGGTCATGAGATTATCAAAAAGGAT
CTTCACCTAGATCCTTTTAAATTAAAAATGAAGTTTTAAATCAATCTAAAGTATATATGAGTAAACTTGG
TCTGACAGTTACCAATGCTTAATCAGTGAGGCACCTATCTCAGCGATCTGTCTATTTCGTTCATCCATAG
TTGCCTGACTCCCCGTCGTGTAGATAACTACGATACGGGAGGGCTTACCATCTGGCCCCAGTGCTGCAAT
GATACCGCGAGACCCACGCTCACCGGCTCCAGATTTATCAGCAATAAACCAGCCAGCCGGAAGGGCCGAG
CGCAGAAGTGGTCCTGCAACTTTATCCGCCTCCATCCAGTCTATTAATTGTTGCCGGGAAGCTAGAGTAA
GTAGTTCGCCAGTTAATAGTTTGCGCAACGTTGTTGCCATTGCTACAGGCATCGTGGTGTCACGCTCGTC
GTTTGGTATGGCTTCATTCAGCTCCGGTTCCCAACGATCAAGGCGAGTTACATGATCCCCCATGTTGTGC
AAAAAAGCGGTTAGCTCCTTCGGTCCTCCGATCGTTGTCAGAAGTAAGTTGGCCGCAGTGTTATCACTCA
TGGTTATGGCAGCACTGCATAATTCTCTTACTGTCATGCCATCCGTAAGATGCTTTTCTGTGACTGGTGA
GTACTCAACCAAGTCATTCTGAGAATAGTGTATGCGGCGACCGAGTTGCTCTTGCCCGGCGTCAATACGG
GATAATACCGCGCCACATAGCAGAACTTTAAAAGTGCTCATCATTGGAAAACGTTCTTCGGGGCGAAAAC
TCTCAAGGATCTTACCGCTGTTGAGATCCAGTTCGATGTAACCCACTCGTGCACCCAACTGATCTTCAGC
ATCTTTTACTTTCACCAGCGTTTCTGGGTGAGCAAAAACAGGAAGGCAAAATGCCGCAAAAAAGGGAATA
AGGGCGACACGGAAATGTTGAATACTCATACTCTTCCTTTTTCAATATTATTGAAGCATTTATCAGGGTT
ATTGTCTCATGAGCGGATACATATTTGAATGTATTTAGAAAAATAAACAAATAGGGGTTCCGCGCACATT
TCCCCGAAAAGTGCCACCTGACGTC
