>Addgene plasmid #51882 | pcDNA3-Xl-VSP1 C301S | addgene partial sequence | sequence record 81213 | BGH-rev 5'-TAGAAGGCACAGTCGAGG-3'
GCATTTAGGTGACACTATAGAATAGGGCCCTCTAGATGCATGCTCGAGCGGCCGCTCAAGACTCAAAGTT
TAACTCCACCGCAAAGTTCTCTTTGTAGATCTTCCCAGATTTTTCTTTGTGGGGATTGTCAAGCTCATTC
TTGGAAAGGTAGAGTCTGCTGTTTTCTATGAAGCATGTGTTGAACCAGAAGTAGATGGCACAGTCATCGT
AGCCTTTTGGAAGATTCGTGCTGAACTCAAATCTTATTTTAATGTCTCCCGAGATAACTGGAAAACCTTC
CAGGCTTAGGACTATGGAGTTGTTTCCAGCATCAAAAAACAGCTTACAGTTTTCCTGTGTCTCACAGACG
CACTGGAACACTACTTCTTTCTTCATTATTATCTGAACTTTTAAATCTGTGCCGTTGCTTCTCCCTACAC
CTTGTATAGAGTGGATTTTGATACTTCTGATCTTGAGTTGTTTCTCTGGAGGAAGTTGGCGGCAGAATTT
GTTCTTCAGAACTTCATAGTATGCAACATACCTGCTCTGAGAAGGTGTTTCTACACCCTGGAACTTGGTG
CTTACACTTTTATCAGTACGTCTTTCTCCAAAATAATCCAAACTTTCCACAGCACTCTCAAACTGGTCAC
TGTCAACAAGGTATGTGCAAACCATGGTCCCCGTCCGTCCTTTGCCTCCTTTACTGTGAATAGCAATAAC
ATTTTGGGGATCCTCTGCCATCCATGCACGTACACTCGCAGTGAAAGTCAGCATGTCCGCCAGCACTGGG
ACATTATGATCATCTATAAACACTCGCTCCACGCGGTAGTGAAAGTATTTTGGATCATATCCTTTTTCAC
TGCACAGGTTGTAGATTTTGTAGTGATCCTTATGCTTGGAGTCTAAAAACCTTACTACATCCTCAATCGG
ATTCCTATAAAACGATTGCTTCCCAGATGATGGAAAGGACATGGCAATTATACGATCAGTAATATATGTG
AGATCCAGGTCAAACCCATCCTTTTGATATCGTCTTTTGTTTTCAGAGACCAGCCTCCTTGTTACTTTCT
CAAGTTGCCTCTTCTGAGATGCCAGGCGGAGAATTCTCAC
